Addgene plasmid #75785: TKFC gRNA (BRDN0001148963)
Purpose: 3rd generation lentiviral gRNA plasmid targeting human TKFC
Depositing lab: John Doench & David Root. Depositing organization: Broad Institute. Publication: Optimized sgRNA design to maximize activity and minimize off-target effects of CRISPR-Cas9. Doench JG, Fusi N, Sullender M, Hegde M, Vaimberg EW, Donovan KF, Smith I, Tothova Z, Wilen C, Orchard R, Virgin HW, Listgarten J, Root DE. Nat Biotechnol. 2016 Jan 18. doi: 10.1038/nbt.3437. PubMed 26780180.
Backbone
  Vector backbone: lentiGuide-Puro
  Backbone manufacturer: Zhang Lab (Addgene plasmid # 52963)
  Vector type: Mammalian Expression, Lentiviral, CRISPR
  Selectable markers: Puromycin
Growth in bacteria
  Bacterial resistance: Ampicillin, 100 μg/mL
  Growth temperature: 37°C
  Growth strain: DH5alpha
  Copy number: High Copy
Gene/Insert
  Gene/Insert name: TKFC (alt names: TKFC; NM_015533.3)
  gRNA/shRNA sequence: CAGGGAGCGGACGGTAGCGT
  Species: H. sapiens (human)
  Entrez Gene: DAK (a.k.a. NET45)
  Promoter: hU6
  Cloning method: Unknown
  Sequencing primers: 5′ U6-F; 3′ pS2-R
Terms and licenses: Academic/Nonprofit Terms; Industry Terms: Not Available to Industry
Depositor comments: The gRNA was designed to target the following Genbank reference sequence(s): NM_015533.3. Note that this plasmid does NOT contain Cas9. It should be used in conjunction with lentiCas9-Blast (Addgene #52962) or otherwise with cell lines already expressing Cas9. Browse the full kinome gRNA library at http://www.addgene.org/pooled-library/broadgpp-human-kinome/ or visit http://www.broadinstitute.org/rnai/public/ for detailed protocols and information.
How to cite: TKFC gRNA (BRDN0001148963) was a gift from John Doench & David Root (Addgene plasmid # 75785 ; http://n2t.net/addgene:75785 ; RRID:Addgene_75785)
