[The description below was written by a language model from this plasmid's Addgene catalogue record and pLannotate feature annotations shown in this document.]
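Description:
TKFC gRNA (BRDN0001148963) is a third-generation lentiviral single-guide RNA plasmid built on the lentiGuide-Puro backbone and designed to target human TKFC (also catalogued as DAK; guide designed against NM_015533.3). It is propagated in E. coli as a high-copy plasmid through a ColE1/pUC-type origin with ampicillin selection from the bla gene. The backbone also carries an f1 origin, an SV40 origin and poly(A) signal, and remnants of lac and T7/T3 cloning-vector elements.

The transfer cassette starts with an RSV promoter fused to a truncated HIV-1 5' LTR, which allows Tat-independent production of the viral genome. This is followed by the Ψ packaging signal with a partial gag sequence, and then the Rev response element for Rev-dependent nuclear export. Within the proviral region, a human U6 RNA polymerase III promoter drives the 20-nt TKFC spacer joined to the Streptococcus pyogenes Cas9 guide scaffold. A cPPT/CTS element, which assists nuclear import of the preintegration complex, lies downstream of the guide cassette. An EF-1α core promoter with its intron A then expresses puromycin N-acetyltransferase for selecting transduced mammalian cells, and a WPRE enhances transcript expression. The cassette ends in a ΔU3 self-inactivating 3' LTR, which disables LTR promoter activity after integration.

The plasmid does not encode Cas9, so it must be used with a separate Cas9 vector or in cells that already express Cas9. It belongs to a human kinome guide collection produced with optimized sgRNA design rules, and it is suited to knocking out TKFC after lentiviral delivery and puromycin selection.
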