Features (pLannotate 1.2.2; 29 found; start..end, strand, type, name):
     14..80      +  CDS            small t antigen (fragment): SV40 (simian virus 40) small t antigen
    106..317     +  promoter       EF-1α core promoter: core promoter for human elongation factor EF-1α
    318..1256    +  intron         EF-1α intron A: intron upstream of the start codon of human EF-1α
   1278..1877    +  CDS            PuroR (fragment): puromycin N-acetyltransferase; pac from Streptomyces; confers resistance to puromycin
   1893..2481    +  misc_feature   WPRE: woodchuck hepatitis virus posttranscriptional regulatory element
   2532..2551    +  misc_feature   cPPT/CTS (fragment): central polypurine tract and central termination sequence of HIV-1
   2553..2786    +  LTR            3' LTR (ΔU3): self-inactivating 3' long terminal repeat (LTR) from HIV-1
   2864..2985    +  polyA_signal   SV40 poly(A) signal: SV40 polyadenylation signal
   3025..3160    +  rep_origin     SV40 ori: SV40 origin of replication
   3181..3199    -  promoter       T7 promoter: promoter for bacteriophage T7 RNA polymerase
   3207..3362    +  CDS            lacZα (fragment): LacZα fragment of β-galactosidase; lacZ fragment
   3367..3795    +  rep_origin     f1 ori (sequence partly withheld): f1 bacteriophage origin of replication; arrow indicates direction of (+) strand synthesis
   3848..3952    +  promoter       AmpR promoter: bla
   3953..4813    +  CDS            AmpR: β-lactamase; bla; confers resistance to ampicillin, carbenicillin, and related antibiotics
   4984..5572    +  rep_origin     ori: high-copy-number ColE1/pMB1/pBR322/pUC origin of replication
   5755..5847    +  CDS            lacI (fragment): lac repressor; lacI; The lac repressor binds to the lac operator to inhibit transcription in E. coli. This inhibition can be relieved by adding lactose or isopropyl-β-D-thiogalactopyranoside (IPTG).
   5860..5881    +  protein_bind   CAP binding site: CAP binding activates transcription in the presence of cAMP. E. coli catabolite activator protein
   5896..5926    +  promoter       lac promoter: promoter for the E. coli lac operon
   5934..5950    +  protein_bind   lac operator: The lac repressor binds to the lac operator to inhibit transcription in E. coli. This inhibition can be relieved by adding lactose or isopropyl-β-D-thiogalactopyranoside (IPTG). lac repressor encoded by lacI
   5995..6013    +  promoter       T3 promoter: promoter for bacteriophage T3 RNA polymerase
   6041..6267    +  promoter       RSV promoter: Rous sarcoma virus enhancer/promoter
   6268..6448    +  LTR            5' LTR (truncated): truncated 5' long terminal repeat (LTR) from HIV-1
   6495..6620    +  misc_feature   HIV-1 Ψ: packaging signal of human immunodeficiency virus type 1
   6604..6967    +  CDS            HIV-1 gag (fragment): gag protein from human immunodeficiency virus 1; gag
   7113..7346    +  misc_feature   RRE: The Rev response element (RRE) of HIV-1 allows for Rev-dependent mRNA export from the nucleus to the cytoplasm.
   7723..7749    +  CDS            Rev (fragment): human immunodeficiency virus 1 (HIV-1) Rev protein; rev; enhances nuclear export of unspliced and incompletely spliced viral mRNAs
   7753..7993    +  promoter       U6 promoter: RNA polymerase III promoter for human U6 snRNA
   8023..8098    +  misc_RNA       gRNA scaffold: guide RNA scaffold for the Streptococcus pyogenes CRISPR/Cas9 system
   8154..8271    +  misc_feature   cPPT/CTS: central polypurine tract and central termination sequence of HIV-1
>Addgene plasmid #75785 | TKFC gRNA (BRDN0001148963) | addgene full sequence | sequence record 184562 | Addgene Assembled Sequence
CCCGGGTGCAAAGATGGATAAAGTTTTAAACAGAGAGGAATCTTTGCAGCTAATGGACCTTCTAGGTCTT
GAAAGGAGTGGGAATTGGCTCCGGTGCCCGTCAGTGGGCAGAGCGCACATCGCCCACAGTCCCCGAGAAG
TTGGGGGGAGGGGTCGGCAATTGATCCGGTGCCTAGAGAAGGTGGCGCGGGGTAAACTGGGAAAGTGATG
TCGTGTACTGGCTCCGCCTTTTTCCCGAGGGTGGGGGAGAACCGTATATAAGTGCAGTAGTCGCCGTGAA
CGTTCTTTTTCGCAACGGGTTTGCCGCCAGAACACAGGTAAGTGCCGTGTGTGGTTCCCGCGGGCCTGGC
CTCTTTACGGGTTATGGCCCTTGCGTGCCTTGAATTACTTCCACCTGGCTGCAGTACGTGATTCTTGATC
CCGAGCTTCGGGTTGGAAGTGGGTGGGAGAGTTCGAGGCCTTGCGCTTAAGGAGCCCCTTCGCCTCGTGC
TTGAGTTGAGGCCTGGCCTGGGCGCTGGGGCCGCCGCGTGCGAATCTGGTGGCACCTTCGCGCCTGTCTC
GCTGCTTTCGATAAGTCTCTAGCCATTTAAAATTTTTGATGACCTGCTGCGACGCTTTTTTTCTGGCAAG
ATAGTCTTGTAAATGCGGGCCAAGATCTGCACACTGGTATTTCGGTTTTTGGGGCCGCGGGCGGCGACGG
GGCCCGTGCGTCCCAGCGCACATGTTCGGCGAGGCGGGGCCTGCGAGCGCGGCCACCGAGAATCGGACGG
GGGTAGTCTCAAGCTGGCCGGCCTGCTCTGGTGCCTGGCCTCGCGCCGCCGTGTATCGCCCCGCCCTGGG
CGGCAAGGCTGGCCCGGTCGGCACCAGTTGCGTGAGCGGAAAGATGGCCGCTTCCCGGCCCTGCTGCAGG
GAGCTCAAAATGGAGGACGCGGCGCTCGGGAGAGCGGGCGGGTGAGTCACCCACACAAAGGAAAAGGGCC
TTTCCGTCCTCAGCCGTCGCTTCATGTGACTCCACGGAGTACCGGGCGCCGTCCAGGCACCTCGATTAGT
TCTCGAGCTTTTGGAGTACGTCGTCTTTAGGTTGGGGGGAGGGGTTTTATGCGATGGAGTTTCCCCACAC
TGAGTGGGTGGAGACTGAAGTTAGGCCAGCTTGGCACTTGATGTAATTCTCCTTGGAATTTGCCCTTTTT
GAGTTTGGATCTTGGTTCATTCTCAAGCCTCAGACAGTGGTTCAAAGTTTTTTTCTTCCATTTCAGGTGT
CGTGACGTACGGCCACCATGACCGAGTACAAGCCCACGGTGCGCCTCGCCACCCGCGACGACGTCCCCAG
GGCCGTACGCACCCTCGCCGCCGCGTTCGCCGACTACCCCGCCACGCGCCACACCGTCGATCCGGACCGC
CACATCGAGCGGGTCACCGAGCTGCAAGAACTCTTCCTCACGCGCGTCGGGCTCGACATCGGCAAGGTGT
GGGTCGCGGACGACGGCGCCGCCGTGGCGGTCTGGACCACGCCGGAGAGCGTCGAAGCGGGGGCGGTGTT
CGCCGAGATCGGCCCGCGCATGGCCGAGTTGAGCGGTTCCCGGCTGGCCGCGCAGCAACAGATGGAAGGC
CTCCTGGCGCCGCACCGGCCCAAGGAGCCCGCGTGGTTCCTGGCCACCGTCGGAGTCTCGCCCGACCACC
AGGGCAAGGGTCTGGGCAGCGCCGTCGTGCTCCCCGGAGTGGAGGCGGCCGAGCGCGCCGGGGTGCCCGC
CTTCCTGGAGACCTCCGCGCCCCGCAACCTCCCCTTCTACGAGCGGCTCGGCTTCACCGTCACCGCCGAC
GTCGAGGTGCCCGAAGGACCGCGCACCTGGTGCATGACCCGCAAGCCCGGTGCCTGAACGCGTTAAGTCG
ACAATCAACCTCTGGATTACAAAATTTGTGAAAGATTGACTGGTATTCTTAACTATGTTGCTCCTTTTAC
GCTATGTGGATACGCTGCTTTAATGCCTTTGTATCATGCTATTGCTTCCCGTATGGCTTTCATTTTCTCC
TCCTTGTATAAATCCTGGTTGCTGTCTCTTTATGAGGAGTTGTGGCCCGTTGTCAGGCAACGTGGCGTGG
TGTGCACTGTGTTTGCTGACGCAACCCCCACTGGTTGGGGCATTGCCACCACCTGTCAGCTCCTTTCCGG
GACTTTCGCTTTCCCCCTCCCTATTGCCACGGCGGAACTCATCGCCGCCTGCCTTGCCCGCTGCTGGACA
GGGGCTCGGCTGTTGGGCACTGACAATTCCGTGGTGTTGTCGGGGAAATCATCGTCCTTTCCTTGGCTGC
TCGCCTGTGTTGCCACCTGGATTCTGCGCGGGACGTCCTTCTGCTACGTCCCTTCGGCCCTCAATCCAGC
GGACCTTCCTTCCCGCGGCCTGCTGCCGGCTCTGCGGCCTCTTCCGCGTCTTCGCCTTCGCCCTCAGACG
AGTCGGATCTCCCTTTGGGCCGCCTCCCCGCGTCGACTTTAAGACCAATGACTTACAAGGCAGCTGTAGA
TCTTAGCCACTTTTTAAAAGAAAAGGGGGGACTGGAAGGGCTAATTCACTCCCAACGAAGACAAGATCTG
CTTTTTGCTTGTACTGGGTCTCTCTGGTTAGACCAGATCTGAGCCTGGGAGCTCTCTGGCTAACTAGGGA
ACCCACTGCTTAAGCCTCAATAAAGCTTGCCTTGAGTGCTTCAAGTAGTGTGTGCCCGTCTGTTGTGTGA
CTCTGGTAACTAGAGATCCCTCAGACCCTTTTAGTCAGTGTGGAAAATCTCTAGCAGTACGTATAGTAGT
TCATGTCATCTTATTATTCAGTATTTATAACTTGCAAAGAAATGAATATCAGAGAGTGAGAGGAACTTGT
TTATTGCAGCTTATAATGGTTACAAATAAAGCAATAGCATCACAAATTTCACAAATAAAGCATTTTTTTC
ACTGCATTCTAGTTGTGGTTTGTCCAAACTCATCAATGTATCTTATCATGTCTGGCTCTAGCTATCCCGC
CCCTAACTCCGCCCATCCCGCCCCTAACTCCGCCCAGTTCCGCCCATTCTCCGCCCCATGGCTGACTAAT
TTTTTTTATTTATGCAGAGGCCGAGGCCGCCTCGGCCTCTGAGCTATTCCAGAAGTAGTGAGGAGGCTTT
TTTGGAGGCCTAGGGACGTACCCAATTCGCCCTATAGTGAGTCGTATTACGCGCGCTCACTGGCCGTCGT
TTTACAACGTCGTGACTGGGAAAACCCTGGCGTTACCCAACTTAATCGCCTTGCAGCACATCCCCCTTTC
GCCAGCTGGCGTAATAGCGAAGAGGCCCGCACCGATCGCCCTTCCCAACAGTTGCGCAGCCTGAATGGCG
AATGGG
[124 nt withheld, positions 3367-3490]
C
[91 nt withheld, positions 3492-3582]
A
[49 nt withheld, positions 3584-3632]
CCTTTGACGTTGGAGTCCACGTTCTTT
[37 nt withheld, positions 3660-3696]
ACCCTATCTCGGTCTATTCTTTTGATTTATAAGGGATTTTGCCGATTTCGGCCTATTGGTTAAAAAATGA
GCTGATTTAACAAAAATTTAACGCGAATTTTAACAAAATATTAACGCTTACAATTTAGGTGGCACTTTTC
GGGGAAATGTGCGCGGAACCCCTATTTGTTTATTTTTCTAAATACATTCAAATATGTATCCGCTCATGAG
ACAATAACCCTGATAAATGCTTCAATAATATTGAAAAAGGAAGAGTATGAGTATTCAACATTTCCGTGTC
GCCCTTATTCCCTTTTTTGCGGCATTTTGCCTTCCTGTTTTTGCTCACCCAGAAACGCTGGTGAAAGTAA
AAGATGCTGAAGATCAGTTGGGTGCACGAGTGGGTTACATCGAACTGGATCTCAACAGCGGTAAGATCCT
TGAGAGTTTTCGCCCCGAAGAACGTTTTCCAATGATGAGCACTTTTAAAGTTCTGCTATGTGGCGCGGTA
TTATCCCGTATTGACGCCGGGCAAGAGCAACTCGGTCGCCGCATACACTATTCTCAGAATGACTTGGTTG
AGTACTCACCAGTCACAGAAAAGCATCTTACGGATGGCATGACAGTAAGAGAATTATGCAGTGCTGCCAT
AACCATGAGTGATAACACTGCGGCCAACTTACTTCTGACAACGATCGGAGGACCGAAGGAGCTAACCGCT
TTTTTGCACAACATGGGGGATCATGTAACTCGCCTTGATCGTTGGGAACCGGAGCTGAATGAAGCCATAC
CAAACGACGAGCGTGACACCACGATGCCTGTAGCAATGGCAACAACGTTGCGCAAACTATTAACTGGCGA
ACTACTTACTCTAGCTTCCCGGCAACAATTAATAGACTGGATGGAGGCGGATAAAGTTGCAGGACCACTT
CTGCGCTCGGCCCTTCCGGCTGGCTGGTTTATTGCTGATAAATCTGGAGCCGGTGAGCGTGGGTCTCGCG
GTATCATTGCAGCACTGGGGCCAGATGGTAAGCCCTCCCGTATCGTAGTTATCTACACGACGGGGAGTCA
GGCAACTATGGATGAACGAAATAGACAGATCGCTGAGATAGGTGCCTCACTGATTAAGCATTGGTAACTG
TCAGACCAAGTTTACTCATATATACTTTAGATTGATTTAAAACTTCATTTTTAATTTAAAAGGATCTAGG
TGAAGATCCTTTTTGATAATCTCATGACCAAAATCCCTTAACGTGAGTTTTCGTTCCACTGAGCGTCAGA
CCCCGTAGAAAAGATCAAAGGATCTTCTTGAGATCCTTTTTTTCTGCGCGTAATCTGCTGCTTGCAAACA
AAAAAACCACCGCTACCAGCGGTGGTTTGTTTGCCGGATCAAGAGCTACCAACTCTTTTTCCGAAGGTAA
CTGGCTTCAGCAGAGCGCAGATACCAAATACTGTTCTTCTAGTGTAGCCGTAGTTAGGCCACCACTTCAA
GAACTCTGTAGCACCGCCTACATACCTCGCTCTGCTAATCCTGTTACCAGTGGCTGCTGCCAGTGGCGAT
AAGTCGTGTCTTACCGGGTTGGACTCAAGACGATAGTTACCGGATAAGGCGCAGCGGTCGGGCTGAACGG
GGGGTTCGTGCACACAGCCCAGCTTGGAGCGAACGACCTACACCGAACTGAGATACCTACAGCGTGAGCT
ATGAGAAAGCGCCACGCTTCCCGAAGGGAGAAAGGCGGACAGGTATCCGGTAAGCGGCAGGGTCGGAACA
GGAGAGCGCACGAGGGAGCTTCCAGGGGGAAACGCCTGGTATCTTTATAGTCCTGTCGGGTTTCGCCACC
TCTGACTTGAGCGTCGATTTTTGTGATGCTCGTCAGGGGGGCGGAGCCTATGGAAAAACGCCAGCAACGC
GGCCTTTTTACGGTTCCTGGCCTTTTGCTGGCCTTTTGCTCACATGTTCTTTCCTGCGTTATCCCCTGAT
TCTGTGGATAACCGTATTACCGCCTTTGAGTGAGCTGATACCGCTCGCCGCAGCCGAACGACCGAGCGCA
GCGAGTCAGTGAGCGAGGAAGCGGAAGAGCGCCCAATACGCAAACCGCCTCTCCCCGCGCGTTGGCCGAT
TCATTAATGCAGCTGGCACGACAGGTTTCCCGACTGGAAAGCGGGCAGTGAGCGCAACGCAATTAATGTG
AGTTAGCTCACTCATTAGGCACCCCAGGCTTTACACTTTATGCTTCCGGCTCGTATGTTGTGTGGAATTG
TGAGCGGATAACAATTTCACACAGGAAACAGCTATGACCATGATTACGCCAAGCGCGCAATTAACCCTCA
CTAAAGGGAACAAAAGCTGGAGCTGCAAGCTTAATGTAGTCTTATGCAATACTCTTGTAGTCTTGCAACA
TGGTAACGATGAGTTAGCAACATGCCTTACAAGGAGAGAAAAAGCACCGTGCATGCCGATTGGTGGAAGT
AAGGTGGTACGATCGTGCCTTATTAGGAAGGCAACAGACGGGTCTGACATGGATTGGACGAACCACTGAA
TTGCCGCATTGCAGAGATATTGTATTTAAGTGCCTAGCTCGATACATAAACGGGTCTCTCTGGTTAGACC
AGATCTGAGCCTGGGAGCTCTCTGGCTAACTAGGGAACCCACTGCTTAAGCCTCAATAAAGCTTGCCTTG
AGTGCTTCAAGTAGTGTGTGCCCGTCTGTTGTGTGACTCTGGTAACTAGAGATCCCTCAGACCCTTTTAG
TCAGTGTGGAAAATCTCTAGCAGTGGCGCCCGAACAGGGACTTGAAAGCGAAAGGGAAACCAGAGGAGCT
CTCTCGACGCAGGACTCGGCTTGCTGAAGCGCGCACGGCAAGAGGCGAGGGGCGGCGACTGGTGAGTACG
CCAAAAATTTTGACTAGCGGAGGCTAGAAGGAGAGAGATGGGTGCGAGAGCGTCAGTATTAAGCGGGGGA
GAATTAGATCGCGATGGGAAAAAATTCGGTTAAGGCCAGGGGGAAAGAAAAAATATAAATTAAAACATAT
AGTATGGGCAAGCAGGGAGCTAGAACGATTCGCAGTTAATCCTGGCCTGTTAGAAACATCAGAAGGCTGT
AGACAAATACTGGGACAGCTACAACCATCCCTTCAGACAGGATCAGAAGAACTTAGATCATTATATAATA
CAGTAGCAACCCTCTATTGTGTGCATCAAAGGATAGAGATAAAAGACACCAAGGAAGCTTTAGACAAGAT
AGAGGAAGAGCAAAACAAAAGTAAGACCACCGCACAGCAAGCGGCCGCTGATCTTCAGACCTGGAGGAGG
AGATATGAGGGACAATTGGAGAAGTGAATTATATAAATATAAAGTAGTAAAAATTGAACCATTAGGAGTA
GCACCCACCAAGGCAAAGAGAAGAGTGGTGCAGAGAGAAAAAAGAGCAGTGGGAATAGGAGCTTTGTTCC
TTGGGTTCTTGGGAGCAGCAGGAAGCACTATGGGCGCAGCGTCAATGACGCTGACGGTACAGGCCAGACA
ATTATTGTCTGGTATAGTGCAGCAGCAGAACAATTTGCTGAGGGCTATTGAGGCGCAACAGCATCTGTTG
CAACTCACAGTCTGGGGCATCAAGCAGCTCCAGGCAAGAATCCTGGCTGTGGAAAGATACCTAAAGGATC
AACAGCTCCTGGGGATTTGGGGTTGCTCTGGAAAACTCATTTGCACCACTGCTGTGCCTTGGAATGCTAG
TTGGAGTAATAAATCTCTGGAACAGATTTGGAATCACACGACCTGGATGGAGTGGGACAGAGAAATTAAC
AATTACACAAGCTTAATACACTCCTTAATTGAAGAATCGCAAAACCAGCAAGAAAAGAATGAACAAGAAT
TATTGGAATTAGATAAATGGGCAAGTTTGTGGAATTGGTTTAACATAACAAATTGGCTGTGGTATATAAA
ATTATTCATAATGATAGTAGGAGGCTTGGTAGGTTTAAGAATAGTTTTTGCTGTACTTTCTATAGTGAAT
AGAGTTAGGCAGGGATATTCACCATTATCGTTTCAGACCCACCTCCCAACCCCGAGGGGACCCAGAGAGG
GCCTATTTCCCATGATTCCTTCATATTTGCATATACGATACAAGGCTGTTAGAGAGATAATTAGAATTAA
TTTGACTGTAAACACAAAGATATTAGTACAAAATACGTGACGTAGAAAGTAATAATTTCTTGGGTAGTTT
GCAGTTTTAAAATTATGTTTTAAAATGGACTATCATATGCTTACCGTAACTTGAAAGTATTTCGATTTCT
TGGCTTTATATATCTTGTGGAAAGGACGAAACACCGCAGGGAGCGGACGGTAGCGTGTTTTAGAGCTAGA
AATAGCAAGTTAAAATAAGGCTAGTCCGTTATCAACTTGAAAAAGTGGCACCGAGTCGGTGCTTTTTTAA
GCTTGGCGTAACTAGATCTTGAGACAAATGGCAGTATTCATCCACAATTTTAAAAGAAAAGGGGGGATTG
GGGGGTACAGTGCAGGGGAAAGAATAGTAGACATAATAGCAACAGACATACAAACTAAAGAATTACAAAA
ACAAATTACAAAAATTCAAAATTTTCGGGTTTATTACAGGGACAGCAGAGATCCACTTTGGCGCCGGCTC
GAGGGGG
