>Addgene plasmid #75785 | TKFC gRNA (BRDN0001148963) | depositor partial sequence | sequence record 143245 | Target Sequence
CAGGGAGCGGACGGTAGCGT
