>Addgene plasmid #75785 | TKFC gRNA (BRDN0001148963) | addgene partial sequence | sequence record 184561 | hU6-F
TACGTGACGTAGAAAGTAATAATTTCTTGGGTAGTTTGCAGTTTTAAAATTATGTTTTAAAATGGACTAT
CATATGCTTACCGTAACTTGAAAGTATTTCGATTTCTTGGCTTTATATATCTTGTGGAAAGGACGAAACA
CCGCAGGGAGCGGACGGTAGCGTGTTTTAGAGCTAGAAATAGCAAGTTAAAATAAGGCTAGTCCGTTATC
AACTTGAAAAAGTGGCACCGAGTCGGTGCTTTTTTAAGCTTGGCGTAACTAGATCTTGAGACAAATGGCA
GTATTCATCCACAATTTTAAAAGAAAAGGGGGGATTGGGGGGTACAGTGCAGGGGAAAGAATAGTAGACA
TAATAGCAACAGACATACAAACTAAAGAATTACAAAAACAAATTACAAAAATTCAAAATTTTCGGGTTTA
TTACAGGGACAGCAGAGATCCACTTTGGCGCCGGCTCGAGGGGGCCCGGGTGCAAAGATGGATAAAGTTT
TAAACAGAGAGGAATCTTTGCAGCTAATGGACCTTCTAGGTCTTGAAAGGAGTGGGAATTGGCTCCGGTG
CCCGTCAGTG
